Addgene plasmid #90610: CENPA B11.1 gRNA
Purpose: 3rd generation lentiviral gRNA plasmid targeting human CENPA
Depositing lab: Iain Cheeseman. Depositing organization: Whitehead Institute for Biomedical Research. Publication: Large-Scale Analysis of CRISPR/Cas9 Cell-Cycle Knockouts Reveals the Diversity of p53-Dependent Responses to Cell-Cycle Defects. McKinley KL, Cheeseman IM. Dev Cell. 2017 Feb 27;40(4):405-420.e2. doi: 10.1016/j.devcel.2017.01.012. Epub 2017 Feb 16. PubMed 28216383.
Backbone
  Vector backbone: pLenti-sgRNA
  Backbone manufacturer: Eric Lander & David Sabatini labs (Addgene plasmid #71409)
  Backbone size w/o insert (bp): 9151
  Vector type: Lentiviral, CRISPR
  Selectable markers: Puromycin
Growth in bacteria
  Bacterial resistance: Ampicillin, 100 μg/mL
  Growth temperature: 37°C
  Growth strain: NEB Stable
  Copy number: Unknown
Gene/Insert
  Gene/Insert name: CENPA (Guide Designation B11.1) (alt name: pKMKO series)
  gRNA/shRNA sequence: CACCgCCTCGGGCTTTCGGCTCCGG
  Species: H. sapiens (human)
  Promoter: U6
  Cloning method: Restriction Enzyme; 5′ cloning site BsmBI (destroyed during cloning); 3′ cloning site BsmBI (destroyed during cloning)
  Sequencing primers: 5′ hU6-F (5'-GAGGGCCTATTTCCCATGATT-3'); 3′ EF1a-R (5'-CACGGCGACTACTGCACTTA-3')
Terms and licenses: Academic/Nonprofit Terms; Industry Terms: Not Available to Industry
Depositor comments: Please note that gRNA target sequence listed is not strictly the 20nt spacer sequence, but also contains the 5' BsmBI overhang. For more information about knockout human cell lines generated using this plasmid, please see http://cellcycleknockouts.wi.mit.edu/ .
How to cite: CENPA B11.1 gRNA was a gift from Iain Cheeseman (Addgene plasmid # 90610 ; http://n2t.net/addgene:90610 ; RRID:Addgene_90610)
