[The description below was written by a language model from this plasmid's Addgene catalogue record and pLannotate feature annotations shown in this document.]
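Description:
CENPA B11.1 gRNA is a third-generation lentiviral CRISPR guide plasmid built on the pLenti-sgRNA backbone. It expresses a single guide RNA against human CENPA, the gene for the centromere-specific histone H3 variant. The guide oligonucleotides were inserted between two BsmBI sites, both destroyed by cloning. This places the spacer directly downstream of a human U6 RNA polymerase III promoter and upstream of the Streptococcus pyogenes Cas9 guide scaffold, which the feature table annotates as a tracrRNA fragment. The plasmid carries no Cas9, so the nuclease must be supplied separately in the target cells.

The viral portion has the usual self-inactivating layout. An RSV promoter replaces the U3 region of a truncated HIV-1 5' LTR, making genomic RNA production Tat-independent. It is followed by the Ψ packaging signal with a gag fragment, the Rev response element for nuclear export of the unspliced transcript, and a cPPT/CTS. After the guide cassette, an EF-1α core promoter drives puromycin N-acetyltransferase for selecting transduced mammalian cells. A WPRE boosts transcript expression, and a ΔU3 3' LTR inactivates the LTR promoter after integration. Outside the LTRs lie an SV40 poly(A) signal and SV40 origin, an f1 origin, lac-derived remnants with T3 and T7 promoters, the ampicillin resistance gene and a high-copy ColE1/pUC origin for propagation in E. coli.

The sequenced record is 7,302 nt, shorter than the 9,151 bp catalogued for the empty backbone; the record does not explain this difference. The plasmid belongs to a guide series used to make cell-cycle gene knockouts in human cell lines.
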