Features (pLannotate 1.2.2; 27 found; start..end, strand, type, name):
     12..104     +  CDS            lacI (fragment): lac repressor; lacI; The lac repressor binds to the lac operator to inhibit transcription in E. coli. This inhibition can be relieved by adding lactose or isopropyl-β-D-thiogalactopyranoside (IPTG).
    117..138     +  protein_bind   CAP binding site: CAP binding activates transcription in the presence of cAMP. E. coli catabolite activator protein
    153..183     +  promoter       lac promoter: promoter for the E. coli lac operon
    191..207     +  protein_bind   lac operator: The lac repressor binds to the lac operator to inhibit transcription in E. coli. This inhibition can be relieved by adding lactose or isopropyl-β-D-thiogalactopyranoside (IPTG). lac repressor encoded by lacI
    252..270     +  promoter       T3 promoter: promoter for bacteriophage T3 RNA polymerase
    298..524     +  promoter       RSV promoter: Rous sarcoma virus enhancer/promoter
    525..705     +  LTR            5' LTR (truncated): truncated 5' long terminal repeat (LTR) from HIV-1
    752..877     +  misc_feature   HIV-1 Ψ: packaging signal of human immunodeficiency virus type 1
    861..1224    +  CDS            HIV-1 gag (fragment): gag protein from human immunodeficiency virus 1; gag
   1370..1603    +  misc_feature   RRE: The Rev response element (RRE) of HIV-1 allows for Rev-dependent mRNA export from the nucleus to the cytoplasm.
   1980..2006    +  CDS            Rev (fragment): human immunodeficiency virus 1 (HIV-1) Rev protein; rev; enhances nuclear export of unspliced and incompletely spliced viral mRNAs
   2010..2250    +  promoter       U6 promoter: RNA polymerase III promoter for human U6 snRNA
   2298..2365    +  misc_RNA       tracrRNA (fragment): trans-activating CRISPR RNA for the Streptococcus pyogenes CRISPR/Cas9 system
   2414..2531    +  misc_feature   cPPT/CTS: central polypurine tract and central termination sequence of HIV-1
   2600..2811    +  promoter       EF-1α core promoter: core promoter for human elongation factor EF-1α
   2837..3436    +  CDS            PuroR (fragment): puromycin N-acetyltransferase; pac from Streptomyces; confers resistance to puromycin
   3452..4040    +  misc_feature   WPRE: woodchuck hepatitis virus posttranscriptional regulatory element
   4091..4110    +  misc_feature   cPPT/CTS (fragment): central polypurine tract and central termination sequence of HIV-1
   4112..4345    +  LTR            3' LTR (ΔU3): self-inactivating 3' long terminal repeat (LTR) from HIV-1
   4423..4544    +  polyA_signal   SV40 poly(A) signal: SV40 polyadenylation signal
   4584..4719    +  rep_origin     SV40 ori: SV40 origin of replication
   4740..4758    -  promoter       T7 promoter: promoter for bacteriophage T7 RNA polymerase
   4766..4921    +  CDS            lacZα (fragment): LacZα fragment of β-galactosidase; lacZ fragment
   4926..5354    +  rep_origin     f1 ori (sequence partly withheld): f1 bacteriophage origin of replication; arrow indicates direction of (+) strand synthesis
   5407..5511    +  promoter       AmpR promoter: bla
   5512..6372    +  CDS            AmpR: β-lactamase; bla; confers resistance to ampicillin, carbenicillin, and related antibiotics
   6543..7131    +  rep_origin     ori: high-copy-number ColE1/pMB1/pBR322/pUC origin of replication
>Addgene plasmid #90610 | CENPA B11.1 gRNA | addgene full sequence | sequence record 182869 | Addgene NGS Result
GAAGCGGAAGAGCGCCCAATACGCAAACCGCCTCTCCCCGCGCGTTGGCCGATTCATTAATGCAGCTGGC
ACGACAGGTTTCCCGACTGGAAAGCGGGCAGTGAGCGCAACGCAATTAATGTGAGTTAGCTCACTCATTA
GGCACCCCAGGCTTTACACTTTATGCTTCCGGCTCGTATGTTGTGTGGAATTGTGAGCGGATAACAATTT
CACACAGGAAACAGCTATGACCATGATTACGCCAAGCGCGCAATTAACCCTCACTAAAGGGAACAAAAGC
TGGAGCTGCAAGCTTAATGTAGTCTTATGCAATACTCTTGTAGTCTTGCAACATGGTAACGATGAGTTAG
CAACATGCCTTACAAGGAGAGAAAAAGCACCGTGCATGCCGATTGGTGGAAGTAAGGTGGTACGATCGTG
CCTTATTAGGAAGGCAACAGACGGGTCTGACATGGATTGGACGAACCACTGAATTGCCGCATTGCAGAGA
TATTGTATTTAAGTGCCTAGCTCGATACATAAACGGGTCTCTCTGGTTAGACCAGATCTGAGCCTGGGAG
CTCTCTGGCTAACTAGGGAACCCACTGCTTAAGCCTCAATAAAGCTTGCCTTGAGTGCTTCAAGTAGTGT
GTGCCCGTCTGTTGTGTGACTCTGGTAACTAGAGATCCCTCAGACCCTTTTAGTCAGTGTGGAAAATCTC
TAGCAGTGGCGCCCGAACAGGGACTTGAAAGCGAAAGGGAAACCAGAGGAGCTCTCTCGACGCAGGACTC
GGCTTGCTGAAGCGCGCACGGCAAGAGGCGAGGGGCGGCGACTGGTGAGTACGCCAAAAATTTTGACTAG
CGGAGGCTAGAAGGAGAGAGATGGGTGCGAGAGCGTCAGTATTAAGCGGGGGAGAATTAGATCGCGATGG
GAAAAAATTCGGTTAAGGCCAGGGGGAAAGAAAAAATATAAATTAAAACATATAGTATGGGCAAGCAGGG
AGCTAGAACGATTCGCAGTTAATCCTGGCCTGTTAGAAACATCAGAAGGCTGTAGACAAATACTGGGACA
GCTACAACCATCCCTTCAGACAGGATCAGAAGAACTTAGATCATTATATAATACAGTAGCAACCCTCTAT
TGTGTGCATCAAAGGATAGAGATAAAAGACACCAAGGAAGCTTTAGACAAGATAGAGGAAGAGCAAAACA
AAAGTAAGACCACCGCACAGCAAGCGGCCGCTGATCTTCAGACCTGGAGGAGGAGATATGAGGGACAATT
GGAGAAGTGAATTATATAAATATAAAGTAGTAAAAATTGAACCATTAGGAGTAGCACCCACCAAGGCAAA
GAGAAGAGTGGTGCAGAGAGAAAAAAGAGCAGTGGGAATAGGAGCTTTGTTCCTTGGGTTCTTGGGAGCA
GCAGGAAGCACTATGGGCGCAGCGTCAATGACGCTGACGGTACAGGCCAGACAATTATTGTCTGGTATAG
TGCAGCAGCAGAACAATTTGCTGAGGGCTATTGAGGCGCAACAGCATCTGTTGCAACTCACAGTCTGGGG
CATCAAGCAGCTCCAGGCAAGAATCCTGGCTGTGGAAAGATACCTAAAGGATCAACAGCTCCTGGGGATT
TGGGGTTGCTCTGGAAAACTCATTTGCACCACTGCTGTGCCTTGGAATGCTAGTTGGAGTAATAAATCTC
TGGAACAGATTTGGAATCACACGACCTGGATGGAGTGGGACAGAGAAATTAACAATTACACAAGCTTAAT
ACACTCCTTAATTGAAGAATCGCAAAACCAGCAAGAAAAGAATGAACAAGAATTATTGGAATTAGATAAA
TGGGCAAGTTTGTGGAATTGGTTTAACATAACAAATTGGCTGTGGTATATAAAATTATTCATAATGATAG
TAGGAGGCTTGGTAGGTTTAAGAATAGTTTTTGCTGTACTTTCTATAGTGAATAGAGTTAGGCAGGGATA
TTCACCATTATCGTTTCAGACCCACCTCCCAACCCCGAGGGGACCCAGAGAGGGCCTATTTCCCATGATT
CCTTCATATTTGCATATACGATACAAGGCTGTTAGAGAGATAATTAGAATTAATTTGACTGTAAACACAA
AGATATTAGTACAAAATACGTGACGTAGAAAGTAATAATTTCTTGGGTAGTTTGCAGTTTTAAAATTATG
TTTTAAAATGGACTATCATATGCTTACCGTAACTTGAAAGTATTTCGATTTCTTGGCTTTATATATCTTG
TGGAAAGGACGAAACACCGCCTCGGGCTTTCGGCTCCGGGTTTAAGAGCTATGCTGGAAACAGCATAGCA
AGTTTAAATAAGGCTAGTCCGTTATCAACTTGAAAAAGTGGCACCGAGTCGGTGCTTTTTTTGAATTCTA
GATCTTGAGACAAATGGCAGTATTCATCCACAATTTTAAAAGAAAAGGGGGGATTGGGGGGTACAGTGCA
GGGGAAAGAATAGTAGACATAATAGCAACAGACATACAAACTAAAGAATTACAAAAACAAATTACAAAAA
TTCAAAATTTTCGGGTTTATTACAGGGACAGCAGAGATCCACTTTGGCGCCGGCTCGAGTGGCTCCGGTG
CCCGTCAGTGGGCAGAGCGCACATCGCCCACAGTCCCCGAGAAGTTGGGGGGAGGGGTCGGCAATTGAAC
CGGTGCCTAGAGAAGGTGGCGCGGGGTAAACTGGGAAAGTGATGTCGTGTACTGGCTCCGCCTTTTTCCC
GAGGGTGGGGGAGAACCGTATATAAGTGCAGTAGTCGCCGTGAACGTTCTTTTTCGCAACGGGTTTGCCG
CCAGAACACAGGTGTCGTGACGCGGGATCCGCCACCATGACCGAGTACAAGCCCACGGTGCGCCTCGCCA
CCCGCGACGACGTCCCCAGGGCCGTACGCACCCTCGCCGCCGCGTTCGCCGACTACCCCGCCACGCGCCA
CACCGTCGATCCGGACCGCCACATCGAGCGGGKCACCGAGSTGCRAGAACTCTTCCTCACGCGCGTCGGG
CTCGACATCGGCAAGGTGTGGGTCGCGGACGACGGCGCCGCGGTGGCGGTCTGGACCACGCCGGAGAGCG
TCGAAGCGGGGGCGGTGTTCGCCGAGATCGGCCCGCGCATGGCCGAGTTGAGCGGTTCCCGGCTGGCCGC
GCAGCAACAGATGGAAGGCCTCCTGGCGCCGCACCGGCCCAAGGAGCCCGCGTGGTTCCTGGCCACCGTC
GGAGTCTCGCCCGACCACCAGGGCAAGGGTCTGGGCAGCGCCGTCGTGCTCCCCGGAGTGGAGGCGGCCG
AGCGCGCCGGGGTGCCCGCCTTCCTGGAGACCTCCGCGCCCCGCAACCTCCCCTTCTACGAGCGGCTCGG
CTTCACCGTCACCGCCGACGTCGAGGTGCCCGAAGGACCGCGCACCTGGTGCATGACCCGCAAGCCCGGT
GCCTGAACGCGTTAAGTCGACAATCAACCTCTGGATTACAAAATTTGTGAAAGATTGACTGGTATTCTTA
ACTATGTTGCTCCTTTTACGCTATGTGGATACGCTGCTTTAATGCCTTTGTATCATGCTATTGCTTCCCG
TATGGCTTTCATTTTCTCCTCCTTGTATAAATCCTGGTTGCTGTCTCTTTATGAGGAGTTGTGGCCCGTT
GTCAGGCAACGTGGCGTGGTGTGCACTGTGTTTGCTGACGCAACCCCCACTGGTTGGGGCATTGCCACCA
CCTGTCAGCTCCTTTCCGGGACTTTCGCTTTCCCCCTCCCTATTGCCACGGCGGAACTCATCGCCGCCTG
CCTTGCCCGCTGCTGGACAGGGGCTCGGCTGTTGGGCACTGACAATTCCGTGGTGTTGTCGGGGAAATCA
TCGTCCTTTCCTTGGCTGCTCGCCTGTGTTGCCACCTGGATTCTGCGCGGGACGTCCTTCTGCTACGTCC
CTTCGGCCCTCAATCCAGCGGACCTTCCTTCCCGCGGCCTGCTGCCGGCTCTGCGGCCTCTTCCGCGTCT
TCGCCTTCGCCCTCAGACGAGTCGGATCTCCCTTTGGGCCGCCTCCCCGCGTCGACTTTAAGACCAATGA
CTTACAAGGCAGCTGTAGATCTTAGCCACTTTTTAAAAGAAAAGGGGGGACTGGAAGGGCTAATTCACTC
CCAACGAAGACAAGATCTGCTTTTTGCTTGTACTGGGTCTCTCTGGTTAGACCAGATCTGAGCCTGGGAG
CTCTCTGGCTAACTAGGGAACCCACTGCTTAAGCCTCAATAAAGCTTGCCTTGAGTGCTTCAAGTAGTGT
GTGCCCGTCTGTTGTGTGACTCTGGTAACTAGAGATCCCTCAGACCCTTTTAGTCAGTGTGGAAAATCTC
TAGCAGTACGTATAGTAGTTCATGTCATCTTATTATTCAGTATTTATAACTTGCAAAGAAATGAATATCA
GAGAGTGAGAGGAACTTGTTTATTGCAGCTTATAATGGTTACAAATAAAGCAATAGCATCACAAATTTCA
CAAATAAAGCATTTTTTTCACTGCATTCTAGTTGTGGTTTGTCCAAACTCATCAATGTATCTTATCATGT
CTGGCTCTAGCTATCCCGCCCCTAACTCCGCCCATCCCGCCCCTAACTCCGCCCAGTTCCGCCCATTCTC
CGCCCCATGGCTGACTAATTTTTTTTATTTATGCAGAGGCCGAGGCCGCCTCGGCCTCTGAGCTATTCCA
GAAGTAGTGAGGAGGCTTTTTTGGAGGCCTAGGGACGTACCCAATTCGCCCTATAGTGAGTCGTATTACG
CGCGCTCACTGGCCGTCGTTTTACAACGTCGTGACTGGGAAAACCCTGGCGTTACCCAACTTAATCGCCT
TGCAGCACATCCCCCTTTCGCCAGCTGGCGTAATAGCGAAGAGGCCCGCACCGATCGCCCTTCCCAACAG
TTGCGCAGCCTGAATGGCGAATGGG
[124 nt withheld, positions 4926-5049]
C
[91 nt withheld, positions 5051-5141]
A
[49 nt withheld, positions 5143-5191]
CCTTTGACGTTGGAGTCCACGTTCTTT
[37 nt withheld, positions 5219-5255]
ACCCTATCTCGGTCTATTCTTTTGATTTATAAGGGATTTTGCCGATTTCGGCCTATTGGTTAAAAAATGA
GCTGATTTAACAAAAATTTAACGCGAATTTTAACAAAATATTAACGCTTACAATTTAGGTGGCACTTTTC
GGGGAAATGTGCGCGGAACCCCTATTTGTTTATTTTTCTAAATACATTCAAATATGTATCCGCTCATGAG
ACAATAACCCTGATAAATGCTTCAATAATATTGAAAAAGGAAGAGTATGAGTATTCAACATTTCCGTGTC
GCCCTTATTCCCTTTTTTGCGGCATTTTGCCTTCCTGTTTTTGCTCACCCAGAAACGCTGGTGAAAGTAA
AAGATGCTGAAGATCAGTTGGGTGCACGAGTGGGTTACATCGAACTGGATCTCAACAGCGGTAAGATCCT
TGAGAGTTTTCGCCCCGAAGAACGTTTTCCAATGATGAGCACTTTTAAAGTTCTGCTATGTGGCGCGGTA
TTATCCCGTATTGACGCCGGGCAAGAGCAACTCGGTCGCCGCATACACTATTCTCAGAATGACTTGGTTG
AGTACTCACCAGTCACAGAAAAGCATCTTACGGATGGCATGACAGTAAGAGAATTATGCAGTGCTGCCAT
AACCATGAGTGATAACACTGCGGCCAACTTACTTCTGACAACGATCGGAGGACCGAAGGAGCTAACCGCT
TTTTTGCACAACATGGGGGATCATGTAACTCGCCTTGATCGTTGGGAACCGGAGCTGAATGAAGCCATAC
CAAACGACGAGCGTGACACCACGATGCCTGTAGCAATGGCAACAACGTTGCGCAAACTATTAACTGGCGA
ACTACTTACTCTAGCTTCCCGGCAACAATTAATAGACTGGATGGAGGCGGATAAAGTTGCAGGACCACTT
CTGCGCTCGGCCCTTCCGGCTGGCTGGTTTATTGCTGATAAATCTGGAGCCGGTGAGCGTGGGTCTCGCG
GTATCATTGCAGCACTGGGGCCAGATGGTAAGCCCTCCCGTATCGTAGTTATCTACACGACGGGGAGTCA
GGCAACTATGGATGAACGAAATAGACAGATCGCTGAGATAGGTGCCTCACTGATTAAGCATTGGTAACTG
TCAGACCAAGTTTACTCATATATACTTTAGATTGATTTAAAACTTCATTTTTAATTTAAAAGGATCTAGG
TGAAGATCCTTTTTGATAATCTCATGACCAAAATCCCTTAACGTGAGTTTTCGTTCCACTGAGCGTCAGA
CCCCGTAGAAAAGATCAAAGGATCTTCTTGAGATCCTTTTTTTCTGCGCGTAATCTGCTGCTTGCAAACA
AAAAAACCACCGCTACCAGCGGTGGTTTGTTTGCCGGATCAAGAGCTACCAACTCTTTTTCCGAAGGTAA
CTGGCTTCAGCAGAGCGCAGATACCAAATACTGTTCTTCTAGTGTAGCCGTAGTTAGGCCACCACTTCAA
GAACTCTGTAGCACCGCCTACATACCTCGCTCTGCTAATCCTGTTACCAGTGGCTGCTGCCAGTGGCGAT
AAGTCGTGTCTTACCGGGTTGGACTCAAGACGATAGTTACCGGATAAGGCGCAGCGGTCGGGCTGAACGG
GGGGTTCGTGCACACAGCCCAGCTTGGAGCGAACGACCTACACCGAACTGAGATACCTACAGCGTGAGCT
ATGAGAAAGCGCCACGCTTCCCGAAGGGAGAAAGGCGGACAGGTATCCGGTAAGCGGCAGGGTCGGAACA
GGAGAGCGCACGAGGGAGCTTCCAGGGGGAAACGCCTGGTATCTTTATAGTCCTGTCGGGTTTCGCCACC
TCTGACTTGAGCGTCGATTTTTGTGATGCTCGTCAGGGGGGCGGAGCCTATGGAAAAACGCCAGCAACGC
GGCCTTTTTACGGTTCCTGGCCTTTTGCTGGCCTTTTGCTCACATGTTCTTTCCTGCGTTATCCCCTGAT
TCTGTGGATAACCGTATTACCGCCTTTGAGTGAGCTGATACCGCTCGCCGCAGCCGAACGACCGAGCGCA
GCGAGTCAGTGAGCGAG
